>Addgene plasmid #237295 | pSB-XPRESSO | addgene full sequence | sequence record 483811 | Addgene NGS Result
GGATCCCTATACAGTTGAAGTCGGAAGTTTACATACACTTAAGTTGGAGTCATTAAAACTCGTTTTTCAA
CTACTCCACAAATTTCTTGTTAACAAACAATAGTTTTGGCAAGTCAGTTAGGACATCTACTTTGTGCATG
ACACAAGTCATTTTTCCAACAATTGTTTACAGACAGATTATTTCACTTATAATTCACTGTATCACAATTC
CAGTGGGTCAGAAGTTTACATACACTAAGTTCGACTCCTCTGCAGAATGCGGCGATGTTTCGGTAAGGGG
TCCGCTATCTAGTAGGCCCAGCTGGTTCTTTCCGCCTCAGAAGCCATAGAGCCCACCGCATCCCCAGCAT
GCCTGCTATTGTCTTCCCAATCCTCCCCCTTGCTGTCCTGCCCCACCCCACCCCCCAGAATAGAATGACA
CCTACTCAGACAATGCGATGCAATTTCCTCATTTTATTAGGAAAGGACAGTGGGAGTGGCACCTTCCAGG
GTCAAGGAAGGCACGGGGGAGGGGCAAACAACAGATGGCTGGCAACTAGAAGGCACAGTCGAGGCTGATC
AGCGAGCTCAGGTCGACGGTATCGATGCGGGGAGGCGGCCCAAAGGGAGATCCGACTCGTCTGAGGGCGA
AGGCGAAGACGCGGAAGAGGCCGCAGAGCCGGCAGCAGGCCGCGGGAAGGAAGGTCCGCTGGATTGAGGG
CCGAAGGGACGTAGCAGAAGGACGTCCCGCGCAGAATCCAGGTGGCAACACAGGCGAGCAGCCAAGGAAA
GGACGATGATTTCCCCGACAACACCACGGAATTGTCAGTGCCCAACAGCCGAGCCCCTGTCCAGCAGCGG
GCAAGGCAGGCGGCGATGAGTTCCGCCGTGGCAATAGGGAGGGGGAAAGCGAAAGTCCCGGAAAGGAGCT
GACAGGTGGTGGCAATGCCCCAACCAGTGGGGGTTGCGTCAGCAAACACAGTGCACACCACGCCACGTTG
CCTGACAACGGGCCACAACTCCTCATAAAGAGACAGCAACCAGGATTTATACAAGGAGGAGAAAATGAAA
GCCATACGGGAAGCAATAGCATGATACAAAGGCATTAAAGCAGCGTATCCACATAGCGTAAAAGGAGCAA
CATAGTTAAGAATACCAGTCAATCTTTCACAAATTTTGTAATCCAGAGGTTGATTATCGAAAGCTTGGCC
TGACAGGCCTTCGAATTAGTGAGAAGGAAAGACGCAACCAGGAAGCCCACCAAGAGAAAGAGGCATTTCC
TGAAAAGATTCCCCTTTTTGGAGAGCCCTACAAGGTATTTACTGAACACTAGACATTGAAGTCCTGATTT
ATCACAATGTTGAACCCTATGATGAAACAATTCAGTATAATTGAGTTCGAAACTCGAGCCATGGTGGCCT
CAGAGGCCAACAGCGGCCGCGATATCCTCGAGGAATTCTTTGCCAAAATGATGAGACAGCACAATAACCA
GCACGTTGCCCAGGAGCTGTAGGAAAAAGAAGAAGGCATGAACATGGTTAGCAGAGGCTCTAGAGCCGCC
GGTCACACGCCAGAAGCCGAACCCCGCCCTGCCCCGTCCCCCCCGAAGGCAGCCGTCCCCCCGCGGACAG
CCCCGAGGCTGGAGAGGGAGAAGGGGACGGCGGCGCGGCGACGCACGAAGGCCCTCCCCGCCCATTTCCT
TCCTGCCGGCGCCGCACCGCTTCGCCCCGCGCCCGCTAGAGGGGGTGCGGCGGCGCCTCCCAGATTTCGG
CTCCGCACAGATTTGGGACAAAGGAAGTCCCTGCGCCCTCTCGCACGATTACCATAAAAGGCAATGGCTG
CGGCTCGCCGCGCCTCGACAGCCGCCGGCGCTCCGGGGGCCGCCGCGCCCCTCCCCCGAGCCCYCCCCGG
CCCGAGGCGGCCCCGCCCCGCCCGGCACCCCCACCTGCCGCCACCCCCCGCCCGGCACGGCGAGCCCCGC
GCCACGCCCCGTACGGAGCCCCGCACCCGAAGCCGGGCCGTGCTCAGCAACTCGGGGAGGGGGGTGCAGG
GGGGGTTGCAGCCCGACCGACGCGCCCACACCCCCTGCTCACCCCCCCACGCACACACCCCGCACGCAGC
CTTTGTTCCCCTCGCAGCCCCCCCCGCACCGCGGGGCACCGCCCCCGGCCGCGCTCCCCTCGCGCACACT
GCGGAGCGCACAAAGCCCCGCGCCGCGCCCGCAGCGCTCACAGCCGCCGGGCAGCGCGGAGCCGCACGCG
GCGCTCCCCACGCACACACACACGCACGCACCCCCCGAGCCGCTCCCCCCGCACAAAGGGCCCTCCCGGA
GCCCCTCAAGGCTTTCACGCAGCCACAGAAAAGAAACAAGCCGTCATTAAACCAAGCGCTAATTACAGCC
CGGAGGAGAAGGGCCGTCCCGCCCGCTCACCTGTGGGAGTAACGCGGTCAGTCAGAGCCGGGGCGGGCGG
CGCGAGGCGGCGGCGGAGCGGGGCACGGGGCGAAGGCAGCGCGCAGCGACTCCCGCCCGCCGCGCGCTTC
GCTTTTTATAGGGCCGCCGCCGCCGCCGCCTCGCCATAAAAGGAAACTTTCGGAGCGCGCCGCTCTGATT
GGCTGCCGCCGCACCTCYCCSCCTCSCCCCSCCCCCCCCCTCCCCCCCCCCCCCCCCCCCCTGGCGCGCC
CCCCCCCCCCCCCCGCCCCCATCGCTGCACAAAATAATTAAAAAATAAATAAATACAAAATTGGGGGTGG
GGAGGGGGGGGAGATGGGGAGAGTGAAGCAGAACGTGGGGCTCACCTCGACCATGGTAATAGCGATGACT
AATACGTAGATGTACTGCCAAGTAGGAAAGTCCCATAAGGTCATGTACTGGGCATAATGCCAGGCGGGCC
ATTTACCGTCATTGACGTCAATAGGGGGCGTACTTGGCATATGATACACTTGATGTACTGCCAAGTGGGC
AGTTTACCGTAAATACTCCACCCATTGACGTCAATGGAAAGTCCCTATTGGCGTTACTATGGGAACATAC
GTCATTATTGACGTCAATGGGCGGGGGTCGTTGGGCGGTCAGCCAGGCGGGCCATTTACCGTAAGTTATG
TAACGCGGAACTCCATATATGGGCTATGAACTAATGACCCCGTAATTGATTACTATTAATAACTAGTCAA
TAATCAATGTCGACTCGTATTCCCGGGCTGCCAAGCAGAAAAGCCACCGCTGAGGAGACTCCGGTCACTG
TCCTCGCCCCGCCTCCCCCTTCCCTCCCCTTGGGGACCACCGGGCGCCACGCCGCGAACGGTAAGTGCCG
CGGTCGTCGGCGCCTCCGCCCTCCCCCTAGGGCCCCAATTCCCAGCGGGCGCGGCGCCGGCCCCTCCCCC
CGCCGCGCGCGCGCCCGCTGCCCCGCCCTTCGTGGCCGCCCGGCGTGGGCGGTGCCACCCCTCCCCCCGG
CGGCCCCGCGCGCAGCTCCCGGCTCCCTCCCCCTTCGGATGTGGCTTGAGCTGTAGGCGCGGAGGGCCGG
AGACGCTGCAGACCCGCGACCCGGAGCAGCTCGGAGGCGGTGAAGTCGGTGGCTTTCCTTCTCTCTAGCT
CTCGCTCGCTGGTGGTGCTTCAGATGCCACACGCGTAGCTTATAATACCGGTTCAATTGCCGACCCCTCC
CCCCAACTTCTCGGGGACTGTGGGCGATGTGCGCTCTGCCCACTGACGGGCACCGGAGCCTCTAGGCGAG
ACCCTGTCTCACAAAATAAAGTAAGCCCGGACTGAGTGCGGAAAGGCGGGCCTGGCGGGTCTGGTCTCCC
CATGCGGGCCACCAGAGGCCCTGCAGCCTTCAGTCGCTTGAAGGGGTAATGGCGCTTCCACTCACAAACA
TGGCGGACAGAGCGTGTGAACGAGATGAACAGCCCCTCAAAAATATGGCCGCCGAGGCTGGACGGCCGTG
CCCCAGCAGCACCGCCTCCGCGCCCCACGTGATCTCTCGCCGGGCACAGCGCTGACCGCGGAGGTCCAAC
CGGAAGAATGTCCGGATTGGACATTCGGAAGAGGGCCCGCCTTCCCTGGGGAATCTCTGCGCACGCGCAG
AACGCTTCGACCAATGAAAACACAGGAAGCCGTCCGCGCAACCGCGTTGCGTCACTTCTGCCGCCCCTGT
TTCAAGGTATATAGCCGTAGACGGAACTTCGCCTTTCTCTCGGCCTTAGCGCCATTTTTTTGGGTGAGTG
TTTTTTGGTTCCTGCGTTGGGATTCCGTGTACAATCCATAGACATCTGACCTCGGCACTTAGCATCATCA
CAGCAAACTAACTGTAGCCTTTCTCTCTTTCCCTGTAGAAACCTCTGCACCTGAGGCCACCATGTTGAGC
AAGGGCGAGGAGGTCATCAAAGAGTTCATGCGCTTCAAGGTGCGCATGGAGGGCTCCATGAACGGCCATG
AGTTCGAGATCGAGGGCGAGGGCGAGGGCCGCCCCTACGAGGGCACCCAGACCGCCAAGCTGAAGGTGAC
CAAGGGCGGCCCCCTGCCCTTCGCCTGGGACATCCTGTCCCCCCAGTTCATGTACGGCTCCAAGGCGTAC
GTGAAGCACCCCGCCGACATCCCCGATTACAAGAAGCTGTCCTTCCCCGAGGGCTTCAAGTGGGAGCGCG
TGATGAACTTCGAGGACGGCGGTCTGGTGACCGTGACCCAGGACTCCTCCCTGCAGGACGGCACGCTGAT
CTACAAGGTGAAGATGCGCGGCACCAACTTCCCCCCCGACGGCCCCGTAATGCAGAAGAAGACAATGGGC
TGGGAGGCCTCCACCGAGCGCCTGTACCCCCGCGACGGCGTGCTGAAGGGCGAGATCCACCAGGCCCTGA
AGCTGAAGGACGGCGGCCACTACCTGGTGGAGTTCAAGACCATCTACATGGCCAAGAAGCCCGTGCAACT
GCCCGGCTACTACTACGTGGACACCAAGCTGGACATCACCTCCCACAACGAGGACTACACCATCGTGGAA
CAGTACGAGCGCTCCGAGGGCCGCCACCACCTGTTCCTGTACGGCATGGACGAGCTGTACAAGGGCAGTG
GAGCTACTAACTTCAGCCTGCTGAAGCAGGCTGGTGACGTCGAGGAGAATCCTGGCCCCATGACCGAGTA
CAAGCCCACGGTGCGCCTCGCCACCCGCGACGACGTCCCCAGGGCCGTACGCACCCTCGCCGCCGCGTTC
GCCGACTACCCCGCCACGCGCCACACCGTCGATCCGGACCGCCACATCGAGCGGGTCACCGAGCTGCAAG
AACTCTTCCTCACGCGCGTCGGGCTCGACATCGGCAAGGTGTGGGTCGCGGACGACGGCGCCGCGGTGGC
GGTCTGGACCACGCCGGAGAGCGTCGAAGCGGGGGCGGTGTTCGCCGAGATCGGCCCGCGCATGGCCGAG
TTGAGCGGTTCCCGGCTGGCCGCGCAGCAACAGATGGAAGGCCTCCTGGCGCCGCACCGGCCCAAGGAGC
CCGCGTGGTTCCTGGCCACCGTCGGCGTCTCGCCCGACCACCAGGGCAAGGGTCTGGGCAGCGCCGTCGT
GCTCCCCGGAGTGGAGGCGGCCGAGCGCGCCGGGGTGCCCGCCTTCCTGGAGACCTCCGCGCCCCGCAAC
CTCCCCTTCTACGAGCGGCTCGGCTTCACCGTCACCGCCGACGTCGAGGTGCCCGAAGGACCGCGCACCT
GGTGCATGACCCGCAAGCCCGGTGCCTGATTCGAAGGCCTGTCGTGAATTCACTCCTCAGGTGCAGGCTG
CCTATCAGAAGGTGGTGGCTGGTGTGGCCAATGCCCTGGCTCACAAATACCACTGAGATCTTTTTCCCTC
TGCCAAAAATTATGGGGACATCATGAAGCCCCTTGAGCATCTGACTTCTGGCTAATAAAGGAAATTTATT
TTCATTGCAATAGTGTGTTGGAATTTTTTGTGTCTCTCACTCGGAAGGACATATGGGAGGGCAAATCATT
TAAAACATCAGAATGAGTATTTGGTTTAGAGTTTGGCAACATATGCCATATGCTGGCTGCCATGAACTAG
CTACTCGGGACCCCTTACCGAAACATCGCCGCATTCTGCAGAGGAGTCGAGTGTATGTAAACTTCTGACC
CACTGGGAATGTGATGAAAGAAATAAAAGCTGAAATGAATCATTCTCTCTACTATTATTCTGATATTTCA
CATTCTTAAAATAAAGTGGTGATCCTAACTGACCTAAGACAGGGAATTTTTACTAGGATTAAATGTCAGG
AATTGTGAAAAAGTGAGTTTAAATGTATTTGGCTAAGGTGTATGTAAACTTCCGACTTCAACTGTATAGG
GATCCGCTTCCTCGCTCACTGACTCGCTGCGCTCGGTCGTTCGGCTGCGGCGAGCGGTATCAGCTCACTC
AAAGGCGGTAATACGGTTATCCACAGAATCAGGGGATAACGCAGGAAAGAACATGTGAGCAAAAGGCCAG
CAAAAGGCCAGGAACCGTAAAAAGGCCGCGTTGCTGGCGTTTTTCCATAGGCTCCGCCCCCCTGACGAGC
ATCACAAAAATCGACGCTCAAGTCAGAGGTGGCGAAACCCGACAGGACTATAAAGATACCAGGCGTTTCC
CCCTGGAAGCTCCCTCGTGCGCTCTCCTGTTCCGACCCTGCCGCTTACCGGATACCTGTCCGCCTTTCTC
CCTTCGGGAAGCGTGGCGCTTTCTCATAGCTCACGCTGTAGGTATCTCAGTTCGGTGTAGGTCGTTCGCT
CCAAGCTGGGCTGTGTGCACGAACCCCCCGTTCAGCCCGACCGCTGCGCCTTATCCGGTAACTATCGTCT
TGAGTCCAACCCGGTAAGACACGACTTATCGCCACTGGCAGCAGCCACTGGTAACAGGATTAGCAGAGCG
AGGTATGTAGGCGGTGCTACAGAGTTCTTGAAGTGGTGGCCTAACTACGGCTACACTAGAAGAACAGTAT
TTGGTATCTGCGCTCTGCTGAAGCCAGTTACCTTCGGAAAAAGAGTTGGTAGCTCTTGATCCGGCAAACA
AACCACCGCTGGTAGCGGTGGTTTTTTTGTTTGCAAGCAGCAGATTACGCGCAGAAAAAAAGGATCTCAA
GAAGATCCTTTGATCTTTTCTACGGGGTCTGACGCTCAGTGGAACGAAAACTCACGTTAAGGGATTTTGG
TCATGAGATTATCAAAAAGGATCTTCACCTAGATCCTTTTAAATTAAAAATGAAGTTTTAAATCAATCTA
AAGTATATATGAGTAAACTTGGTCTGACAGTTACCAATGCTTAATCAGTGAGGCACCTATCTCAGCGATC
TGTCTATTTCGTTCATCCATAGTTGCCTGACTCCCCGTCGTGTAGATAACTACGATACGGGAGGGCTTAC
CATCTGGCCCCAGTGCTGCAATGATACCGCGAGACCCACGCTCACCGGCTCCAGATTTATCAGCAATAAA
CCAGCCAGCCGGAAGGGCCGAGCGCAGAAGTGGTCCTGCAACTTTATCCGCCTCCATCCAGTCTATTAAT
TGTTGCCGGGAAGCTAGAGTAAGTAGTTCGCCAGTTAATAGTTTGCGCAACGTTGTTGCCATTGCTACAG
GCATCGTGGTGTCACGCTCGTCGTTTGGTATGGCTTCATTCAGCTCCGGTTCCCAACGATCAAGGCGAGT
TACATGATCCCCCATGTTGTGCAAAAAAGCGGTTAGCTCCTTCGGTCCTCCGATCGTTGTCAGAAGTAAG
TTGGCCGCAGTGTTATCACTCATGGTTATGGCAGCACTGCATAATTCTCTTACTGTCATGCCATCCGTAA
GATGCTTTTCTGTGACTGGTGAGTACTCAACCAAGTCATTCTGAGAATAGTGTATGCGGCGACCGAGTTG
CTCTTGCCCGGCGTCAATACGGGATAATACCGCGCCACATAGCAGAACTTTAAAAGTGCTCATCATTGGA
AAACGTTCTTCGGGGCGAAAACTCTCAAGGATCTTACCGCTGTTGAGATCCAGTTCGATGTAACCCACTC
GTGCACCCAACTGATCTTCAGCATCTTTTACTTTCACCAGCGTTTCTGGGTGAGCAAAAACAGGAAGGCA
AAATGCCGCAAAAAAGGGAATAAGGGCGACACGGAAATGTTGAATACTCATACTCTTCCTTTTTCAATAT
TATTGAAGCATTTATCAGGGTTATTGTCTCATGAGCGGATACATATTTGAATGTATTTAGAAAAATAAAC
AAATAGGGGTTCCGCGCACATTTCCCCGAAAAGTGCCACCTGATGCGGTGTGAAATACCGCACAGATGCG
TAAGGAGAAAATACCGCATCAGGAAATTGTAAGCGTTAATATTTTGTTAAAATT
Features (pLannotate 1.2.2; 18 found; start..end, strand, type, name):
    299..320     -  promoter       SV40 promoter (fragment): SV40 enhancer and early promoter
    324..548     -  polyA_signal   bGH poly(A) signal: bovine growth hormone polyadenylation signal
    570..586     -  misc_feature   MCS (fragment): pBluescript multiple cloning site
    587..1175    -  misc_feature   WPRE: woodchuck hepatitis virus posttranscriptional regulatory element
   1412..1483    -  CDS            HBB (fragment): HBB_COLGU - Experimental evidence at transcript level: Swiss-Prot protein existence level 2. Involved in oxygen transport from the lung to the various peripheral tissues. From Colobus guereza (Mantled guereza) (Eastern black-and-white colobus monkey).
   1487..2503    -  intron         chimeric intron: chimera between introns from chicken β-actin and rabbit β-globin
   2504..2780    -  promoter       chicken β-actin promoter: No description available
   2782..3161    -  enhancer       CMV enhancer: human cytomegalovirus immediate early enhancer
   3621..3681    -  promoter       EF-1α core promoter (fragment): core promoter for human elongation factor EF-1α
   4332..5033    +  CDS            dTomato: dTomato is a basic (constitutively fluorescent) orange fluorescent protein published in 2004, derived from Discosoma sp.. It is reported to be a somewhat slowly-maturing dimer with low acid sensitivity.
   5100..5699    +  CDS            PuroR: puromycin N-acetyltransferase; pac from Streptomyces alboniger; confers resistance to puromycin
   5713..5793    +  CDS            HBB (fragment): HBB_PONPY - Experimental evidence at transcript level: Swiss-Prot protein existence level 2. Involved in oxygen transport from the lung to the various peripheral tissues. From Pongo pygmaeus (Bornean orangutan).
   5864..5919    +  polyA_signal   β-globin poly(A) signal: rabbit β-globin polyadenylation signal (Gil and Proudfoot, 1987)
   6482..7070    -  rep_origin     ori: high-copy-number ColE1/pMB1/pBR322/pUC origin of replication
   7241..8101    -  CDS            AmpR: β-lactamase; bla; confers resistance to ampicillin, carbenicillin, and related antibiotics
   8102..8206    -  promoter       AmpR promoter: bla
   8233..8283    +  misc_feature   bom (fragment): basis of mobility region from pBR322
   8284..8314    -  rep_origin     M13 ori (fragment): M13 bacteriophage origin of replication; arrow indicates direction of (+) strand synthesis
