[The description below was written by a language model from this plasmid's Addgene catalogue record and pLannotate feature annotations shown in this document.]
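Description:
pSB-XPRESSO is an empty mammalian expression backbone built on pUC19 and designed for Sleeping Beauty transposon-mediated integration. According to the associated publication title, it serves as a modular anti-silencing vector for durable transgene overexpression in human pluripotent stem cells. It is maintained in E. coli at high copy through a ColE1/pUC-type origin and selected with ampicillin via the bla gene and its native promoter. The catalogue lists a backbone size of about 8.05 kb, while the sequenced record is 8,314 nt. Part of the plasmid derives from an earlier Sleeping Beauty vector. The automated annotation does not mark the transposon inverted repeats or any dedicated anti-silencing element, so their positions cannot be stated from this record.

The feature table shows two cassettes arranged back to back in divergent orientation. On one strand lies a CAG promoter (CMV enhancer, chicken β-actin promoter and chimeric β-actin/β-globin intron). It is followed by a region with no annotated coding sequence, presumably where a gene of interest is inserted by restriction cloning, and then by a WPRE to boost transcript stability and expression and a bGH polyadenylation signal. On the opposite strand, dTomato and puromycin N-acetyltransferase are encoded in tandem and terminated by a rabbit β-globin poly(A) signal, giving both a fluorescent readout and drug selection of stably integrated cells. The promoter for this marker unit and the linker between the two reading frames are not annotated. Only a short EF-1α core promoter fragment is detected upstream, and it is annotated on the opposite strand. The short HBB hits most likely reflect globin-derived sequence flanking the intron and poly(A) regions rather than real coding inserts. Integration would require a Sleeping Beauty transposase supplied separately, as none is encoded here.
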