Addgene plasmid #237295: pSB-XPRESSO
Purpose: (Empty Backbone) Empty Sleeping Beauty XPRESSO vector.
Depositing lab: Lior Gepstein. Depositing organization: Technion - Israel Institute of Technology. Publication: XPRESSO: Rapid genetic engineering of human pluripotent stem cells for durable overexpression using a modular anti-silencing vector. Wexler Y, Grinstein H, Huber I, Glatstein S, Ghiringhelli M, Edri O, Landesberg M, Shiff D, Arbel G, Rosh I, Choudhary A, Stern S, Gepstein L. Stem Cell Reports. 2025 Aug 19:102603. doi: 10.1016/j.stemcr.2025.102603. PubMed 40845851.
Backbone
  Vector backbone: pUC19
  Backbone size (bp): 8050
  Vector type: Mammalian Expression
  Promoter: CAG
  Selectable markers: Puromycin
Growth in bacteria
  Bacterial resistance: Ampicillin, 100 μg/mL
  Growth temperature: 37°C
  Growth strain: NEB Stable
  Copy number: High Copy
Gene/Insert
  Cloning method: Restriction Enzyme
Resource information
  A portion of this plasmid was derived from a plasmid made by: Kowarz et al. Addgene plasmid #60513
Terms and licenses: Academic/Nonprofit Terms; Industry Terms: Not Available to Industry
How to cite: pSB-XPRESSO was a gift from Lior Gepstein (Addgene plasmid # 237295 ; http://n2t.net/addgene:237295 ; RRID:Addgene_237295)
